LOCUS       Exported 8323 bp ds-DNA circular SYN 13-MAY-2021
DEFINITION  3rd generation lentiviral gRNA plasmid targeting human PLK5.
ACCESSION   .
VERSION     .
KEYWORDS    PLK5 gRNA (BRDN0001146558)
SOURCE      synthetic DNA construct
  ORGANISM  synthetic DNA construct
REFERENCE   1 (bases 1 to 8323)
  AUTHORS   Doench JG, Fusi N, Sullender M, Hegde M, Vaimberg EW, Donovan KF,
            Smith I, Tothova Z, Wilen C, Orchard R, Virgin HW, Listgarten J,
            Root DE
  TITLE     Optimized sgRNA design to maximize activity and minimize off-target
            effects of CRISPR-Cas9.
  JOURNAL   Nat Biotechnol. 2016 Jan 18. doi: 10.1038/nbt.3437.
  PUBMED    26780180
REFERENCE   2 (bases 1 to 8323)
  AUTHORS   .
  TITLE     Direct Submission
  JOURNAL   Exported May 13, 2021 from SnapGene Server 1.1.58
            http://www.snapgene.com
FEATURES             Location/Qualifiers
     source          1..8323
                     /organism="synthetic DNA construct"
                     /mol_type="other DNA"
     promoter        87..1265
                     /label=EF-1-alpha promoter
                     /note="strong constitutive promoter for human elongation
                     factor EF-1-alpha"
     intron          318..1256
                     /label=EF-1-alpha intron A
                     /note="intron upstream of the start codon of human
                     EF-1-alpha"
     primer_bind     1213..1233
                     /label=EF1a-F
                     /note="Human elongation factor-1a promoter, forward primer"
     CDS             1278..1877
                     /codon_start=1
                     /gene="pac from Streptomyces alboniger"
                     /product="puromycin N-acetyltransferase"
                     /label=PuroR
                     /note="confers resistance to puromycin"
                     /translation="MTEYKPTVRLATRDDVPRAVRTLAAAFADYPATRHTVDPDRHIER
                     VTELQELFLTRVGLDIGKVWVADDGAAVAVWTTPESVEAGAVFAEIGPRMAELSGSRLA
                     AQQQMEGLLAPHRPKEPAWFLATVGVSPDHQGKGLGSAVVLPGVEAAERAGVPAFLETS
                     APRNLPFYERLGFTVTADVEVPEGPRTWCMTRKPGA"
     primer_bind     complement(1278..1297)
                     /label=Puro-R
                     /note="Puromycin resistance gene, reverse primer. Also
                     called puro-variant-R"
     primer_bind     1774..1794
                     /label=Puro-F
                     /note="Puromycin resistance gene, forward primer"
     misc_feature    1893..2481
                     /label=WPRE
                     /note="woodchuck hepatitis virus posttranscriptional
                     regulatory element"
     primer_bind     complement(1946..1966)
                     /label=WPRE-R
                     /note="WPRE, reverse primer"
     CDS             complement(2364..2375)
                     /codon_start=1
                     /product="Factor Xa recognition and cleavage site"
                     /label=Factor Xa site
                     /translation="IEGR"
     LTR             2553..2786
                     /label=3' LTR (Delta-U3)
                     /note="self-inactivating 3' long terminal repeat (LTR) from
                     HIV-1"
     polyA_signal    2864..2985
                     /label=SV40 poly(A) signal
                     /note="SV40 polyadenylation signal"
     primer_bind     complement(2901..2920)
                     /label=SV40pA-R
                     /note="SV40 polyA, reverse primer"
     primer_bind     2955..2974
                     /label=EBV-rev
                     /note="SV40 polyA terminator, reverse primer"
     rep_origin      3025..3160
                     /label=SV40 ori
                     /note="SV40 origin of replication"
     primer_bind     3087..3106
                     /label=SV40pro-F
                     /note="SV40 promoter/origin, forward primer"
     primer_bind     complement(3180..3199)
                     /label=T7
                     /note="T7 promoter, forward primer"
     promoter        complement(3181..3199)
                     /label=T7 promoter
                     /note="promoter for bacteriophage T7 RNA polymerase"
     primer_bind     complement(3209..3226)
                     /label=M13 Forward
                     /note="In lacZ gene. Also called M13-F20 or M13 (-21)
                     Forward"
     primer_bind     complement(3209..3225)
                     /label=M13 fwd
                     /note="common sequencing primer, one of multiple similar
                     variants"
     primer_bind     complement(3218..3240)
                     /label=M13/pUC Forward
                     /note="In lacZ gene"
     rep_origin      3367..3822
                     /direction=RIGHT
                     /label=f1 ori
                     /note="f1 bacteriophage origin of replication; arrow
                     indicates direction of (+) strand synthesis"
     primer_bind     complement(3454..3473)
                     /label=F1ori-R
                     /note="F1 origin, reverse primer"
     primer_bind     3664..3685
                     /label=F1ori-F
                     /note="F1 origin, forward primer"
     promoter        3848..3952
                     /gene="bla"
                     /label=AmpR promoter
     CDS             3953..4813
                     /codon_start=1
                     /gene="bla"
                     /product="beta-lactamase"
                     /label=AmpR
                     /note="confers resistance to ampicillin, carbenicillin, and
                     related antibiotics"
                     /translation="MSIQHFRVALIPFFAAFCLPVFAHPETLVKVKDAEDQLGARVGYI
                     ELDLNSGKILESFRPEERFPMMSTFKVLLCGAVLSRIDAGQEQLGRRIHYSQNDLVEYS
                     PVTEKHLTDGMTVRELCSAAITMSDNTAANLLLTTIGGPKELTAFLHNMGDHVTRLDRW
                     EPELNEAIPNDERDTTMPVAMATTLRKLLTGELLTLASRQQLIDWMEADKVAGPLLRSA
                     LPAGWFIADKSGAGERGSRGIIAALGPDGKPSRIVVIYTTGSQATMDERNRQIAEIGAS
                     LIKHW"
     primer_bind     complement(4171..4190)
                     /label=Amp-R
                     /note="Ampicillin resistance gene, reverse primer"
     rep_origin      4984..5572
                     /direction=RIGHT
                     /label=ori
                     /note="high-copy-number ColE1/pMB1/pBR322/pUC origin of
                     replication"
     primer_bind     5473..5492
                     /label=pBR322ori-F
                     /note="pBR322 origin, forward primer"
     primer_bind     5726..5743
                     /label=L4440
                     /note="L4440 vector, forward primer"
     protein_bind    5860..5881
                     /label=CAP binding site
                     /bound_moiety="E. coli catabolite activator protein"
                     /note="CAP binding activates transcription in the presence
                     of cAMP."
     promoter        5896..5926
                     /label=lac promoter
                     /note="promoter for the E. coli lac operon"
     protein_bind    5934..5950
                     /label=lac operator
                     /bound_moiety="lac repressor encoded by lacI"
                     /note="The lac repressor binds to the lac operator to
                     inhibit transcription in E. coli. This inhibition can be
                     relieved by adding lactose or
                     isopropyl-beta-D-thiogalactopyranoside (IPTG)."
     primer_bind     5939..5961
                     /label=M13/pUC Reverse
                     /note="In lacZ gene"
     primer_bind     5958..5974
                     /label=M13 rev
                     /note="common sequencing primer, one of multiple similar
                     variants"
     primer_bind     5958..5974
                     /label=M13 Reverse
                     /note="In lacZ gene. Also called M13-rev"
     primer_bind     5993..6013
                     /label=T3
                     /note="T3 promoter, forward primer"
     promoter        5995..6013
                     /label=T3 promoter
                     /note="promoter for bacteriophage T3 RNA polymerase"
     promoter        6041..6267
                     /label=RSV promoter
                     /note="Rous sarcoma virus enhancer/promoter"
     LTR             6268..6448
                     /label=5' LTR (truncated)
                     /note="truncated 5' long terminal repeat (LTR) from HIV-1"
     misc_feature    6495..6620
                     /label=HIV-1 Psi
                     /note="packaging signal of human immunodeficiency virus
                     type 1"
     misc_feature    7113..7346
                     /label=RRE
                     /note="The Rev response element (RRE) of HIV-1 allows for
                     Rev-dependent mRNA export from the nucleus to the
                     cytoplasm."
     CDS             7531..7575
                     /codon_start=1
                     /product="antigenic peptide corresponding to amino acids
                     655 to 669 of the HIV envelope protein gp41 (Lutje Hulsik
                     et al., 2013)"
                     /label=gp41 peptide
                     /note="recognized by the 2H10 single-chain llama nanobody"
                     /translation="KNEQELLELDKWASL"
     promoter        7753..7993
                     /label=U6 promoter
                     /note="RNA polymerase III promoter for human U6 snRNA"
     primer_bind     7753..7773
                     /label=hU6-F
                     /note="Human U6 promoter, forward primer"
     primer_bind     7924..7943
                     /label=LKO.1 5'
                     /note="Human U6 promoter, forward primer"
     misc_RNA        8023..8098
                     /label=gRNA scaffold
                     /note="guide RNA scaffold for the Streptococcus pyogenes
                     CRISPR/Cas9 system"
     misc_feature    8154..8271
                     /label=cPPT/CTS
                     /note="central polypurine tract and central termination
                     sequence of HIV-1"
ORIGIN
        1 cccgggtgca aagatggata aagttttaaa cagagaggaa tctttgcagc taatggacct
       61 tctaggtctt gaaaggagtg ggaattggct ccggtgcccg tcagtgggca gagcgcacat
      121 cgcccacagt ccccgagaag ttggggggag gggtcggcaa ttgatccggt gcctagagaa
      181 ggtggcgcgg ggtaaactgg gaaagtgatg tcgtgtactg gctccgcctt tttcccgagg
      241 gtgggggaga accgtatata agtgcagtag tcgccgtgaa cgttcttttt cgcaacgggt
      301 ttgccgccag aacacaggta agtgccgtgt gtggttcccg cgggcctggc ctctttacgg
      361 gttatggccc ttgcgtgcct tgaattactt ccacctggct gcagtacgtg attcttgatc
      421 ccgagcttcg ggttggaagt gggtgggaga gttcgaggcc ttgcgcttaa ggagcccctt
      481 cgcctcgtgc ttgagttgag gcctggcctg ggcgctgggg ccgccgcgtg cgaatctggt
      541 ggcaccttcg cgcctgtctc gctgctttcg ataagtctct agccatttaa aatttttgat
      601 gacctgctgc gacgcttttt ttctggcaag atagtcttgt aaatgcgggc caagatctgc
      661 acactggtat ttcggttttt ggggccgcgg gcggcgacgg ggcccgtgcg tcccagcgca
      721 catgttcggc gaggcggggc ctgcgagcgc ggccaccgag aatcggacgg gggtagtctc
      781 aagctggccg gcctgctctg gtgcctggcc tcgcgccgcc gtgtatcgcc ccgccctggg
      841 cggcaaggct ggcccggtcg gcaccagttg cgtgagcgga aagatggccg cttcccggcc
      901 ctgctgcagg gagctcaaaa tggaggacgc ggcgctcggg agagcgggcg ggtgagtcac
      961 ccacacaaag gaaaagggcc tttccgtcct cagccgtcgc ttcatgtgac tccacggagt
     1021 accgggcgcc gtccaggcac ctcgattagt tctcgagctt ttggagtacg tcgtctttag
     1081 gttgggggga ggggttttat gcgatggagt ttccccacac tgagtgggtg gagactgaag
     1141 ttaggccagc ttggcacttg atgtaattct ccttggaatt tgcccttttt gagtttggat
     1201 cttggttcat tctcaagcct cagacagtgg ttcaaagttt ttttcttcca tttcaggtgt
     1261 cgtgacgtac ggccaccatg accgagtaca agcccacggt gcgcctcgcc acccgcgacg
     1321 acgtccccag ggccgtacgc accctcgccg ccgcgttcgc cgactacccc gccacgcgcc
     1381 acaccgtcga tccggaccgc cacatcgagc gggtcaccga gctgcaagaa ctcttcctca
     1441 cgcgcgtcgg gctcgacatc ggcaaggtgt gggtcgcgga cgacggcgcc gccgtggcgg
     1501 tctggaccac gccggagagc gtcgaagcgg gggcggtgtt cgccgagatc ggcccgcgca
     1561 tggccgagtt gagcggttcc cggctggccg cgcagcaaca gatggaaggc ctcctggcgc
     1621 cgcaccggcc caaggagccc gcgtggttcc tggccaccgt cggagtctcg cccgaccacc
     1681 agggcaaggg tctgggcagc gccgtcgtgc tccccggagt ggaggcggcc gagcgcgccg
     1741 gggtgcccgc cttcctggag acctccgcgc cccgcaacct ccccttctac gagcggctcg
     1801 gcttcaccgt caccgccgac gtcgaggtgc ccgaaggacc gcgcacctgg tgcatgaccc
     1861 gcaagcccgg tgcctgaacg cgttaagtcg acaatcaacc tctggattac aaaatttgtg
     1921 aaagattgac tggtattctt aactatgttg ctccttttac gctatgtgga tacgctgctt
     1981 taatgccttt gtatcatgct attgcttccc gtatggcttt cattttctcc tccttgtata
     2041 aatcctggtt gctgtctctt tatgaggagt tgtggcccgt tgtcaggcaa cgtggcgtgg
     2101 tgtgcactgt gtttgctgac gcaaccccca ctggttgggg cattgccacc acctgtcagc
     2161 tcctttccgg gactttcgct ttccccctcc ctattgccac ggcggaactc atcgccgcct
     2221 gccttgcccg ctgctggaca ggggctcggc tgttgggcac tgacaattcc gtggtgttgt
     2281 cggggaaatc atcgtccttt ccttggctgc tcgcctgtgt tgccacctgg attctgcgcg
     2341 ggacgtcctt ctgctacgtc ccttcggccc tcaatccagc ggaccttcct tcccgcggcc
     2401 tgctgccggc tctgcggcct cttccgcgtc ttcgccttcg ccctcagacg agtcggatct
     2461 ccctttgggc cgcctccccg cgtcgacttt aagaccaatg acttacaagg cagctgtaga
     2521 tcttagccac tttttaaaag aaaagggggg actggaaggg ctaattcact cccaacgaag
     2581 acaagatctg ctttttgctt gtactgggtc tctctggtta gaccagatct gagcctggga
     2641 gctctctggc taactaggga acccactgct taagcctcaa taaagcttgc cttgagtgct
     2701 tcaagtagtg tgtgcccgtc tgttgtgtga ctctggtaac tagagatccc tcagaccctt
     2761 ttagtcagtg tggaaaatct ctagcagtac gtatagtagt tcatgtcatc ttattattca
     2821 gtatttataa cttgcaaaga aatgaatatc agagagtgag aggaacttgt ttattgcagc
     2881 ttataatggt tacaaataaa gcaatagcat cacaaatttc acaaataaag catttttttc
     2941 actgcattct agttgtggtt tgtccaaact catcaatgta tcttatcatg tctggctcta
     3001 gctatcccgc ccctaactcc gcccatcccg cccctaactc cgcccagttc cgcccattct
     3061 ccgccccatg gctgactaat tttttttatt tatgcagagg ccgaggccgc ctcggcctct
     3121 gagctattcc agaagtagtg aggaggcttt tttggaggcc tagggacgta cccaattcgc
     3181 cctatagtga gtcgtattac gcgcgctcac tggccgtcgt tttacaacgt cgtgactggg
     3241 aaaaccctgg cgttacccaa cttaatcgcc ttgcagcaca tccccctttc gccagctggc
     3301 gtaatagcga agaggcccgc accgatcgcc cttcccaaca gttgcgcagc ctgaatggcg
     3361 aatgggnnnn nnnnnnnnnn nnnnnnnnnn nnnnnnnnnn nnnnnnnnnn nnnnnnnnnn
     3421 nnnnnnnnnn nnnnnnnnnn nnnnnnnnnn nnnnnnnnnn nnnnnnnnnn nnnnnnnnnn
     3481 nnnnnnnnnn cnnnnnnnnn nnnnnnnnnn nnnnnnnnnn nnnnnnnnnn nnnnnnnnnn
     3541 nnnnnnnnnn nnnnnnnnnn nnnnnnnnnn nnnnnnnnnn nnannnnnnn nnnnnnnnnn
     3601 nnnnnnnnnn nnnnnnnnnn nnnnnnnnnn nncctttgac gttggagtcc acgttcttta
     3661 atagtggact cttgttccaa actggaacaa cactcaaccc tatctcggtc tattcttttg
     3721 atttataagg gattttgccg atttcggcct attggttaaa aaatgagctg atttaacaaa
     3781 aatttaacgc gaattttaac aaaatattaa cgcttacaat ttaggtggca cttttcgggg
     3841 aaatgtgcgc ggaaccccta tttgtttatt tttctaaata cattcaaata tgtatccgct
     3901 catgagacaa taaccctgat aaatgcttca ataatattga aaaaggaaga gtatgagtat
     3961 tcaacatttc cgtgtcgccc ttattccctt ttttgcggca ttttgccttc ctgtttttgc
     4021 tcacccagaa acgctggtga aagtaaaaga tgctgaagat cagttgggtg cacgagtggg
     4081 ttacatcgaa ctggatctca acagcggtaa gatccttgag agttttcgcc ccgaagaacg
     4141 ttttccaatg atgagcactt ttaaagttct gctatgtggc gcggtattat cccgtattga
     4201 cgccgggcaa gagcaactcg gtcgccgcat acactattct cagaatgact tggttgagta
     4261 ctcaccagtc acagaaaagc atcttacgga tggcatgaca gtaagagaat tatgcagtgc
     4321 tgccataacc atgagtgata acactgcggc caacttactt ctgacaacga tcggaggacc
     4381 gaaggagcta accgcttttt tgcacaacat gggggatcat gtaactcgcc ttgatcgttg
     4441 ggaaccggag ctgaatgaag ccataccaaa cgacgagcgt gacaccacga tgcctgtagc
     4501 aatggcaaca acgttgcgca aactattaac tggcgaacta cttactctag cttcccggca
     4561 acaattaata gactggatgg aggcggataa agttgcagga ccacttctgc gctcggccct
     4621 tccggctggc tggtttattg ctgataaatc tggagccggt gagcgtgggt ctcgcggtat
     4681 cattgcagca ctggggccag atggtaagcc ctcccgtatc gtagttatct acacgacggg
     4741 gagtcaggca actatggatg aacgaaatag acagatcgct gagataggtg cctcactgat
     4801 taagcattgg taactgtcag accaagttta ctcatatata ctttagattg atttaaaact
     4861 tcatttttaa tttaaaagga tctaggtgaa gatccttttt gataatctca tgaccaaaat
     4921 cccttaacgt gagttttcgt tccactgagc gtcagacccc gtagaaaaga tcaaaggatc
     4981 ttcttgagat cctttttttc tgcgcgtaat ctgctgcttg caaacaaaaa aaccaccgct
     5041 accagcggtg gtttgtttgc cggatcaaga gctaccaact ctttttccga aggtaactgg
     5101 cttcagcaga gcgcagatac caaatactgt tcttctagtg tagccgtagt taggccacca
     5161 cttcaagaac tctgtagcac cgcctacata cctcgctctg ctaatcctgt taccagtggc
     5221 tgctgccagt ggcgataagt cgtgtcttac cgggttggac tcaagacgat agttaccgga
     5281 taaggcgcag cggtcgggct gaacgggggg ttcgtgcaca cagcccagct tggagcgaac
     5341 gacctacacc gaactgagat acctacagcg tgagctatga gaaagcgcca cgcttcccga
     5401 agggagaaag gcggacaggt atccggtaag cggcagggtc ggaacaggag agcgcacgag
     5461 ggagcttcca gggggaaacg cctggtatct ttatagtcct gtcgggtttc gccacctctg
     5521 acttgagcgt cgatttttgt gatgctcgtc aggggggcgg agcctatgga aaaacgccag
     5581 caacgcggcc tttttacggt tcctggcctt ttgctggcct tttgctcaca tgttctttcc
     5641 tgcgttatcc cctgattctg tggataaccg tattaccgcc tttgagtgag ctgataccgc
     5701 tcgccgcagc cgaacgaccg agcgcagcga gtcagtgagc gaggaagcgg aagagcgccc
     5761 aatacgcaaa ccgcctctcc ccgcgcgttg gccgattcat taatgcagct ggcacgacag
     5821 gtttcccgac tggaaagcgg gcagtgagcg caacgcaatt aatgtgagtt agctcactca
     5881 ttaggcaccc caggctttac actttatgct tccggctcgt atgttgtgtg gaattgtgag
     5941 cggataacaa tttcacacag gaaacagcta tgaccatgat tacgccaagc gcgcaattaa
     6001 ccctcactaa agggaacaaa agctggagct gcaagcttaa tgtagtctta tgcaatactc
     6061 ttgtagtctt gcaacatggt aacgatgagt tagcaacatg ccttacaagg agagaaaaag
     6121 caccgtgcat gccgattggt ggaagtaagg tggtacgatc gtgccttatt aggaaggcaa
     6181 cagacgggtc tgacatggat tggacgaacc actgaattgc cgcattgcag agatattgta
     6241 tttaagtgcc tagctcgata cataaacggg tctctctggt tagaccagat ctgagcctgg
     6301 gagctctctg gctaactagg gaacccactg cttaagcctc aataaagctt gccttgagtg
     6361 cttcaagtag tgtgtgcccg tctgttgtgt gactctggta actagagatc cctcagaccc
     6421 ttttagtcag tgtggaaaat ctctagcagt ggcgcccgaa cagggacttg aaagcgaaag
     6481 ggaaaccaga ggagctctct cgacgcagga ctcggcttgc tgaagcgcgc acggcaagag
     6541 gcgaggggcg gcgactggtg agtacgccaa aaattttgac tagcggaggc tagaaggaga
     6601 gagatgggtg cgagagcgtc agtattaagc gggggagaat tagatcgcga tgggaaaaaa
     6661 ttcggttaag gccaggggga aagaaaaaat ataaattaaa acatatagta tgggcaagca
     6721 gggagctaga acgattcgca gttaatcctg gcctgttaga aacatcagaa ggctgtagac
     6781 aaatactggg acagctacaa ccatcccttc agacaggatc agaagaactt agatcattat
     6841 ataatacagt agcaaccctc tattgtgtgc atcaaaggat agagataaaa gacaccaagg
     6901 aagctttaga caagatagag gaagagcaaa acaaaagtaa gaccaccgca cagcaagcgg
     6961 ccgctgatct tcagacctgg aggaggagat atgagggaca attggagaag tgaattatat
     7021 aaatataaag tagtaaaaat tgaaccatta ggagtagcac ccaccaaggc aaagagaaga
     7081 gtggtgcaga gagaaaaaag agcagtggga ataggagctt tgttccttgg gttcttggga
     7141 gcagcaggaa gcactatggg cgcagcgtca atgacgctga cggtacaggc cagacaatta
     7201 ttgtctggta tagtgcagca gcagaacaat ttgctgaggg ctattgaggc gcaacagcat
     7261 ctgttgcaac tcacagtctg gggcatcaag cagctccagg caagaatcct ggctgtggaa
     7321 agatacctaa aggatcaaca gctcctgggg atttggggtt gctctggaaa actcatttgc
     7381 accactgctg tgccttggaa tgctagttgg agtaataaat ctctggaaca gatttggaat
     7441 cacacgacct ggatggagtg ggacagagaa attaacaatt acacaagctt aatacactcc
     7501 ttaattgaag aatcgcaaaa ccagcaagaa aagaatgaac aagaattatt ggaattagat
     7561 aaatgggcaa gtttgtggaa ttggtttaac ataacaaatt ggctgtggta tataaaatta
     7621 ttcataatga tagtaggagg cttggtaggt ttaagaatag tttttgctgt actttctata
     7681 gtgaatagag ttaggcaggg atattcacca ttatcgtttc agacccacct cccaaccccg
     7741 aggggaccca gagagggcct atttcccatg attccttcat atttgcatat acgatacaag
     7801 gctgttagag agataattag aattaatttg actgtaaaca caaagatatt agtacaaaat
     7861 acgtgacgta gaaagtaata atttcttggg tagtttgcag ttttaaaatt atgttttaaa
     7921 atggactatc atatgcttac cgtaacttga aagtatttcg atttcttggc tttatatatc
     7981 ttgtggaaag gacgaaacac cgtagcaccc aacccggccg aggttttaga gctagaaata
     8041 gcaagttaaa ataaggctag tccgttatca acttgaaaaa gtggcaccga gtcggtgctt
     8101 ttttaagctt ggcgtaacta gatcttgaga caaatggcag tattcatcca caattttaaa
     8161 agaaaagggg ggattggggg gtacagtgca ggggaaagaa tagtagacat aatagcaaca
     8221 gacatacaaa ctaaagaatt acaaaaacaa attacaaaaa ttcaaaattt tcgggtttat
     8281 tacagggaca gcagagatcc actttggcgc cggctcgagg ggg
//
