[The description below was written by a language model from this plasmid's Addgene catalogue record and the feature table of its GenBank file.]
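Description:
PLK5 gRNA (BRDN0001146558) is a third-generation lentiviral guide RNA plasmid built on the lentiGuide-Puro backbone, designed to direct Streptococcus pyogenes Cas9 to the human PLK5 gene (polo-like kinase 5). The 8.3 kb circular construct is propagated in E. coli through a high-copy ColE1/pUC-type origin with ampicillin selection from the bla gene. It also carries an f1 origin, an SV40 origin and residual lac, T7 and T3 cloning-vector elements that play no role in the payload.

The transfer cassette is framed by an RSV promoter fused to a truncated HIV-1 5' LTR, which makes genomic RNA production Tat-independent, and by a self-inactivating ΔU3 3' LTR followed by an SV40 polyadenylation signal. Between them lie the Psi packaging signal, the RRE for Rev-dependent nuclear export, and the cPPT/CTS, which aids nuclear import of the reverse-transcribed genome. A human U6 RNA polymerase III promoter drives a single guide RNA, with the 20-nucleotide PLK5-targeting spacer placed directly upstream of the annotated SpCas9 gRNA scaffold. Downstream, an EF-1α promoter with its first intron expresses puromycin N-acetyltransferase, and a WPRE enhances transcript expression, so transduced mammalian cells can be selected with puromycin.

The plasmid does not encode Cas9, so it is meant for cells that already express the nuclease or for use alongside a separate Cas9 lentiviral vector. The guide was designed against a PLK5 reference transcript and belongs to a human kinome gRNA collection. Its typical use is gene knockout or loss-of-function studies of PLK5 after packaging into lentiviral particles with helper plasmids.
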