Addgene plasmid #75789: PLK5 gRNA (BRDN0001146558)
Purpose: 3rd generation lentiviral gRNA plasmid targeting human PLK5
Depositing lab: John Doench & David Root. Depositing organization: Broad Institute. Publication: Optimized sgRNA design to maximize activity and minimize off-target effects of CRISPR-Cas9. Doench JG, Fusi N, Sullender M, Hegde M, Vaimberg EW, Donovan KF, Smith I, Tothova Z, Wilen C, Orchard R, Virgin HW, Listgarten J, Root DE. Nat Biotechnol. 2016 Jan 18. doi: 10.1038/nbt.3437. PubMed 26780180.
Backbone
  Vector backbone: lentiGuide-Puro
  Backbone manufacturer: Zhang Lab (Addgene plasmid # 52963)
  Vector type: Mammalian Expression, Lentiviral, CRISPR
  Selectable markers: Puromycin
Growth in bacteria
  Bacterial resistance: Ampicillin, 100 μg/mL
  Growth temperature: 37°C
  Growth strain: DH5alpha
  Copy number: High Copy
Gene/Insert
  Gene/Insert name: PLK5 (alt names: PLK5; NM_001243079.1)
  gRNA/shRNA sequence: TAGCACCCAACCCGGCCGAG
  Species: H. sapiens (human)
  Entrez Gene: PLK5 (a.k.a. PLK-5, PLK5P, SgK384ps)
  Promoter: hU6
  Cloning method: Unknown
  Sequencing primers: 5′ U6-F; 3′ pS2-R
Terms and licenses: Academic/Nonprofit Terms; Industry Terms: Not Available to Industry
Depositor comments: The gRNA was designed to target the following Genbank reference sequence(s): NM_001243079.1. Note that this plasmid does NOT contain Cas9. It should be used in conjunction with lentiCas9-Blast (Addgene #52962) or otherwise with cell lines already expressing Cas9. Browse the full kinome gRNA library at http://www.addgene.org/pooled-library/broadgpp-human-kinome/ or visit http://www.broadinstitute.org/rnai/public/ for detailed protocols and information.
How to cite: PLK5 gRNA (BRDN0001146558) was a gift from John Doench & David Root (Addgene plasmid # 75789 ; http://n2t.net/addgene:75789 ; RRID:Addgene_75789)
