>Addgene plasmid #75789 | PLK5 gRNA (BRDN0001146558) | depositor partial sequence | sequence record 143249 | Target Sequence
TAGCACCCAACCCGGCCGAG
