>Addgene plasmid #75789 | PLK5 gRNA (BRDN0001146558) | addgene partial sequence | sequence record 184569 | hU6-F
TACGTGACGTAGAAAGTAATAATTTCTTGGGTAGTTTGCAGTTTTAAAATTATGTTTTAAAATGGACTAT
CATATGCTTACCGTAACTTGAAAGTATTTCGATTTCTTGGCTTTATATATCTTGTGGAAAGGACGAAACA
CCGTAGCACCCAACCCGGCCGAGGTTTTAGAGCTAGAAATAGCAAGTTAAAATAAGGCTAGTCCGTTATC
AACTTGAAAAAGTGGCACCGAGTCGGTGCTTTTTTAAGCTTGGCGTAACTAGATCTTGAGACAAATGGCA
GTATTCATCCACAATTTTAAAAGAAAAGGGGGGATTGGGGGGTACAGTGCAGGGGAAAGAATAGTAGACA
TAATAGCAACAGACATACAAACTAAAGAATTACAAAAACAAATTACAAAAATTCAAAATTTTCGGGTTTA
TTACAGGGACAGCAGAGATCCACTTTGGCGCCGGCTCGAGGGGGCCCGGGTGCAAAGATGGATAAAGTTT
TAAACAGAGAGGAATCTTTGCAGCTAATGGACCTTCTAGGTCTTGAAAGGAGTGGGAATTGGCTCCGGTG
CCCGTCAGTG
